>Addgene plasmid #241265 | Ec (gamma-only)-pET(11a)(ACH–) | addgene full sequence | sequence record 482108 | Addgene NGS Result
ACGGTGCCGAGGATGACGATGAGCGCATTGTTAGATTTCATACACGGTGCCTGACTGCGTTAGCAATTTA
ACTGTGATAAACTACCGCATTAAAGCTGGTCGATGATAAGCTGTCAAACATGAGAATTCTTGAAGACGAA
AGGGCCTCGTGATACGCCTATTTTTATAGGTTAATGTCATGATAATAATGGTTTCTTAGCAGGTGGCACT
TTTCGGGGAAATGTGCGCGGAACCCCTATTTGTTTATTTTTCTAAATACATTCAAATATGTATCCGCTCA
TGAGACAATAACCCTGATAAATGCTTCAATAATATTGAAAAAGGAAGAGTATGAGTATTCAACATTTCCG
TGTCGCCCTTATTCCCTTTTTTGCGGCATTTTGCCTTCCTGTTTTTGCTCACCCAGAAACGCTGGTGAAA
GTAAAAGATGCTGAAGATCAGTTGGGTGCACGAGTGGGTTACATCGAACTGGATCTCAACAGCGGTAAGA
TCCTTGAGAGTTTTCGCCCCGAAGAACGTTTTCCAATGATGAGCACTTTTAAAGTTCTGCTATGTGGCGC
GGTATTATCCCGTGTTGACGCCGGGCAAGAGCAACTCGGTCGCCGCATACACTATTCTCAGAATGACTTG
GTTGAGTACTCACCAGTCACAGAAAAGCATCTTACGGATGGCATGACAGTAAGAGAATTATGCAGTGCTG
CCATAACCATGAGTGATAACACTGCGGCCAACTTACTTCTGACAACGATCGGAGGACCGAAGGAGCTAAC
CGCTTTTTTGCACAACATGGGGGATCATGTAACTCGCCTTGATCGTTGGGAACCGGAGCTGAATGAAGCC
ATACCAAACGACGAGCGTGACACCACGATGCCTGCAGCAATGGCAACAACGTTGCGCAAACTATTAACTG
GCGAACTACTTACTCTAGCTTCCCGGCAACAATTAATAGACTGGATGGAGGCGGATAAAGTTGCAGGACC
ACTTCTGCGCTCGGCCCTTCCGGCTGGCTGGTTTATTGCTGATAAATCTGGAGCCGGTGAGCGTGGGTCT
CGCGGTATCATTGCAGCACTGGGGCCAGATGGTAAGCCCTCCCGTATCGTAGTTATCTACACGACGGGGA
GTCAGGCAACTATGGATGAACGAAATAGACAGATCGCTGAGATAGGTGCCTCACTGATTAAGCATTGGTA
ACTGTCAGACCAAGTTTACTCATATATACTTTAGATTGATTTAAAACTTCATTTTTAATTTAAAAGGATC
TAGGTGAAGATCCTTTTTGATAATCTCATGACCAAAATCCCTTAACGTGAGTTTTCGTTCCACTGAGCGT
CAGACCCCGTAGAAAAGATCAAAGGATCTTCTTGAGATCCTTTTTTTCTGCGCGTAATCTGCTGCTTGCA
AACAAAAAAACCACCGCTACCAGCGGTGGTTTGTTTGCCGGATCAAGAGCTACCAACTCTTTTTCCGAAG
GTAACTGGCTTCAGCAGAGCGCAGATACCAAATACTGTCCTTCTAGTGTAGCCGTAGTTAGGCCACCACT
TCAAGAACTCTGTAGCACCGCCTACATACCTCGCTCTGCTAATCCTGTTACCAGTGGCTGCTGCCAGTGG
CGATAAGTCGTGTCTTACCGGGTTGGACTCAAGACGATAGTTACCGGATAAGGCGCAGCGGTCGGGCTGA
ACGGGGGGTTCGTGCACACAGCCCAGCTTGGAGCGAACGACCTACACCGAACTGAGATACCTACAGCGTG
AGCTATGAGAAAGCGCCACGCTTCCCGAAGGGAGAAAGGCGGACAGGTATCCGGTAAGCGGCAGGGTCGG
AACAGGAGAGCGCACGAGGGAGCTTCCAGGGGGAAACGCCTGGTATCTTTATAGTCCTGTCGGGTTTCGC
CACCTCTGACTTGAGCGTCGATTTTTGTGATGCTCGTCAGGGGGGCGGAGCCTATGGAAAAACGCCAGCA
ACGCGGCCTTTTTACGGTTCCTGGCCTTTTGCTCACATGTTCTTTCCTGCGTTATCCCCTGATTCTGTGG
ATAACCGTATTACCGCCTTTGAGTGAGCTGATACCGCTCGCCGCAGCCGAACGACCGAGCGCAGCGAGTC
AGTGAGCGAGGAAGCGGAAGAGCGCCTGATGCGGTATTTTCTCCTTACGCATCTGTGCGGTATTTCACAC
CGCAATGGTGCACTCTCAGTACAATCTGCTCTGATGCCGCATAGTTAAGCCAGTATACACTCCGCTATCG
CTACGTGACTGGGTCATGGCTGCGCCCCGACACCCGCCAACACCCGCTGACGCGCCCTGACGGGCTTGTC
TGCTCCCGGCATCCGCTTACAGACAAGCTGTGACCGTCTCCGGGAGCTGCATGTGTCAGAGGTTTTCACC
GTCATCACCGAAACGCGCGAGGCAGCTGCGGTAAAGCTCATCAGCGTGGTCGTGAAGCGATTCACAGATG
TCTGCCTGTTCATCCGCGTCCAGCTCGTTGAGTTTCTCCAGAAGCGTTAATGTCTGGCTTCTGATAAAGC
GGGCCATGTTAAGGGCGGTTTTTTCCTGTTTGGTCACTGATGCCTCCGTGTAAGGGGGATTTCTGTTCAT
GGGGGTAATGATACCGATGAAACGAGAGAGGATGCTCACGATACGGGTTACTGATGATGAACATGCCCGG
TTACTGGAACGTTGTGAGGGTAAACAACTGGCGGTATGGATGCGGCGGGACCAGAGAAAAATCACTCAGG
GTCAATGCCAGCGCTTCGTTAATACAGATGTAGGTGTTCCACAGGGTAGCCAGCAGCATCCTGCGATGCA
GATCCGGAACATAATGGTGCAGGGCGCTGACTTCCGCGTTTCCAGACTTTACGAAACACGGAAACCGAAG
ACCATTCATGTTGTTGCTCAGGTCGCAGACGTTTTGCAGCAGCAGTCGCTTCACGTTCGCTCGCGTATCG
GTGATTCATTCTGCTAACCAGTAAGGCAACCCCGCCAGCCTAGCCGGGTCCTCAACGACAGGAGCACGAT
CATGCGCACCCGTGGCCAGGACCCAACGCTGCCCGAGATGCGCCGCGTGCGGCTGCTGGAGATGGCGGAC
GCGATGGATATGTTCTGCCAAGGGTTGGTTTGCGCATTCACAGTTCTCCGCAAGAATTGATTGGCTCCAA
TTCTTGGAGTGGTGAATCCGTTAGCGAGGTGCCGCCGGCTTCCATTCAGGTCGAGGTGGCCCGGCTCCAT
GCACCGCGACGCAACGCGGGGAGGCAGACAAGGTATAGGGCGGCGCCTACAATCCATGCCAACCCGTTCC
ATGTGCTCGCCGAGGCGGCATAAATCGCCGTGACGATCAGCGGTCCAATGATCGAAGTTAGGCTGGTAAG
AGCCGCGAGCGATCCTTGAAGCTGTCCCTGATGGTCGTCATCTACCTGCCTGGACAGCATGGCCTGCAAC
GCGGGCATCCCGATGCCGCCGGAAGCGAGAAGAATCATAATGGGGAAGGCCATCCAGCCTCGCGTCGCGA
ACGCCAGCAAGACGTAGCCCAGCGCGTCGGCCGCCATGCCGGCGATAATGGCCTGCTTCTCGCCGAAACG
TTTGGTGGCGGGACCAGTGACGAAGGCTTGAGCGAGGGCGTGCAAGATTCCGAATACCGCAAGCGACAGG
CCGATCATCGTCGCGCTCCAGCGAAAGCGGTCCTCGCCGAAAATGACCCAGAGCGCTGCCGGCACCTGTC
CTACGAGTTGCATGATAAAGAAGACAGTCATAAGTGCGGCGACGATAGTCATGCCCCGCGCCCACCGGAA
GGAGCTGACTGGGTTGAAGGCTCTCAAGGGCATCGGTCGAGATCCCGGTGCCTAATGAGTGAGCTAACTT
ACATTAATTGCGTTGCGCTCACTGCCCGCTTTCCAGTCGGGAAACCTGTCGTGCCAGCTGCATTAATGAA
TCGGCCAACGCGCGGGGAGAGGCGGTTTGCGTATTGGGCGCCAGGGTGGTTTTTCTTTTCACCAGTGAGA
CGGGCAACAGCTGATTGCCCTTCACCGCCTGGCCCTGAGAGAGTTGCAGCAAGCGGTCCACGCTGGTTTG
CCCCAGCAGGCGAAAATCCTGTTTGATGGTGGTTAACGGCGGGATATAACATGAGCTGTCTTCGGTATCG
TCGTATCCCACTACCGAGATATCCGCACCAACGCGCAGCCCGGACTCGGTAATGGCGCGCATTGCGCCCA
GCGCCATCTGATCGTTGGCAACCAGCATCGCAGTGGGAACGATGCCCTCATTCAGCATTTGCATGGTTTG
TTGAAAACCGGACATGGCACTCCAGTCGCCTTCCCGTTCCGCTATCGGCTGAATTTGATTGCGAGTGAGA
TATTTATGCCAGCCAGCCAGACGCAGACGCGCCGAGACAGAACTTAATGGGCCCGCTAACAGCGCGATTT
GCTGGTGACCCAATGCGACCAGATGCTCCACGCCCAGTCGCGTACCGTCTTCATGGGAGAAAATAATACT
GTTGATGGGTGTCTGGTCAGAGACATCAAGAAATAACGCCGGAACATTAGTGCAGGCAGCTTCCACAGCA
ATGGCATCCTGGTCATCCAGCGGATAGTTAATGATCAGCCCACTGACGCGTTGCGCGAGAAGATTGTGCA
CCGCCGCTTTACAGGCTTCGACGCCGCTTCGTTCTACCATCGACACCACCACGCTGGCACCCAGTTGATC
GGCGCGAGATTTAATCGCCGCGACAATTTGCGACGGCGCGTGCAGGGCCAGACTGGAGGTGGCAACGCCA
ATCAGCAACGACTGTTTGCCCGCCAGTTGTTGTGCCACGCGGTTGGGAATGTAATTCAGCTCCGCCATCG
CCGCTTCCACTTTTTCCCGCGTTTTCGCAGAAACGTGGCTGGCCTGGTTCACCACGCGGGAAACGGTCTG
ATAAGAGACACCGGCATACTCTGCGACATCGTATAACGTTACTGGTTTCACATTCACCACCCTGAATTGA
CTCTCTTCCGGGCGCTATCATGCCATACCGCGAAAGGTTTTGCGCCATTCGATGGTGTCCGGGATCTCGA
CGCTCTCCCTTATGCGACTCCTGCATTAGGAAGCAGCCCAGTAGTAGGTTGAGGCCGTTGAGCACCGCCG
CCGCAAGGAATGGTGCATGCAAGGAGATGGCGCCCAACAGTCCCCCGGCCACGGGGCCTGCCACCATACC
CACGCCGAAACAAGCGCTCATGAGCCCGAAGTGGCGAGCCCGATCTTCCCCATCGGTGATGTCGGCGATA
TAGGCGCCAGCAACCGCACCTGTGGCGCCGGTGATGCCGGCCACGATGCGTCCGGCGTAGAGGATCGAGA
TCTCGATCCCGCGAAATTAATACGACTCACTATAGGGGAATTGTGAGCGGATAACAATTCCCCTCTAGAA
GGAGATATACATATGAGTTATCAGGTCTTAGCCCGAAAATGGCGCCCACAAACCTTTGCTGACGTCGTCG
GCCAGGAACATGTGCTGACCGCACTGGCGAACGGCTTGTCGTTAGGGCGTATTCATCATGCTTATCTTTT
TTCCGGCACCCGTGGCGTCGGAAAAACCTCTATCGCCCGACTGCTGGCGAAGGGGCTAAACTGCGAAACC
GGCATTACCGCGACGCCGTGCGGCGTGTGCGATAACTGTCGTGAAATCGAGCAGGGGCGCTTTGTCGATC
TGATTGAAATCGACGCCGCCTCGCGCACCAAAGTTGAAGATACCCGCGACCTGCTGGATAACGTCCAGTA
CGCTCCGGCGCGTGGTCGTTTCAAAGTTTATCTGATCGACGAAGTGCACATGCTGTCGCGCCACAGCTTT
AACGCACTGTTAAAAACCCTTGAAGAGCCGCCGGAGCACGTTAAGTTTCTGCTGGCGACGACCGATCCAC
AGAAATTGCCGGTGACGATTTTGTCACGCTGTCTGCAATTTCATCTCAAGGCGCTGGATGTCGAGCAAAT
TCGCCATCAGCTTGAGCACATCCTCAACGAAGAACATATCGCTCACGAGCCGCGGGCGCTGCAATTGCTG
GCACGCGCCGCTGAAGGCAGCCTGCGAGATGCCTTAAGTCTGACCGACCAGGCGATTGCCAGCGGTGACG
GCCAGGTTTCAACCCAGGCGGTCAGTGCGATGCTGGGTACGCTTGACGACGATCAGGCGCTGTCGCTGGT
TGAAGCGATGGTCGAGGCCAACGGCGAGCGCGTAATGGCGCTGATTAATGAAGCCGCTGCCCGTGGTATC
GAGTGGGAAGCGTTGCTGGTGGAAATGCTCGGCCTGTTGCATCGTATTGCGATGGTACAACTTTCGCCTG
CTGCACTTGGCAACGACATGGCCGCCATCGAGCTGCGGATGCGTGAACTGGCGCGCACCATACCGCCGAC
GGATATTCAGCTTTACTATCAGACGCTGTTGATTGGTCGCAAAGAATTACCGTATGCGCCGGACCGTCGC
ATGGGCGTTGAGATGACGCTGCTGCGCGCGCTGGCATTCCATCCGCGTATGCCGCTGCCTGAGCCAGAAG
TGCCACGACAGTCCTTTGCACCCGTCGCGCCAACGGCAGTAATGACGCCAACCCAGGTGCCGCCGCAACC
GCAATCAGCGCCGCAGCAGGCACCGACTGTACCGCTCCCGGAAACCACCAGCCAGGTGCTGGCGGCGCGC
CAGCAGTTGCAGCGCGTGCAGGGAGCAACCAAAGCGAAGAAGGAATAAGGATCCGGCTGCTAACAAAGCC
CGAAAGGAAGCTGAGTTGGCTGCTGCCACCGCTGAGCAATAACTAGCATAACCCCTTGGGGCCTCTAAAC
GGGTCTTGAGGGGTTTTTTGCTGAAAGGAGGAACTATATCCGGATATCCCGCAAGAGGCCCGGCAGTACC
GGCATAACCAAGCCTATGCCTACAGCATCCAGGGTG
Features (pLannotate 1.2.2; 17 found; start..end, strand, type, name):
    226..330     +  promoter       AmpR promoter: bla
    331..1191    +  CDS            AmpR: β-lactamase; bla; confers resistance to ampicillin, carbenicillin, and related antibiotics
   1362..1950    +  rep_origin     ori: high-copy-number ColE1/pMB1/pBR322/pUC origin of replication
   2125..2264    -  misc_feature   bom: basis of mobility region from pBR322
   2366..2557    -  CDS            rop: Rop protein, which maintains plasmids at low copy number; rop
   2574..2954    +  CDS            YPB1_ECOLX: Protein predicted: Swiss-Prot protein existence level 4. From Escherichia coli.
   3196..3820    -  CDS            TcR (fragment): tetracycline efflux protein; tet; confers resistance to tetracycline
   3835..3856    -  protein_bind   CAP binding site: CAP binding activates transcription in the presence of cAMP. E. coli catabolite activator protein
   3869..4951    -  CDS            lacI: lac repressor; lacI; The lac repressor binds to the lac operator to inhibit transcription in E. coli. This inhibition can be relieved by adding lactose or isopropyl-β-D-thiogalactopyranoside (IPTG).
   4952..5029    -  promoter       lacI promoter: lacI
   5037..5316    -  CDS            TcR (fragment): tetracycline efflux protein; tet; confers resistance to tetracycline
   5338..5356    +  promoter       T7 promoter: promoter for bacteriophage T7 RNA polymerase
   5357..5381    +  protein_bind   lac operator: The lac repressor binds to the lac operator to inhibit transcription in E. coli. This inhibition can be relieved by adding lactose or isopropyl-β-D-thiogalactopyranoside (IPTG). lac repressor encoded by lacI
   5403..6692    +  CDS            dnaX (fragment): DPO3X_ECOLI - Also known as dnaZ, dnaZX. Experimental evidence at protein level: Swiss-Prot protein existence level 1. [Isoform gamma]: interacts with the delta and delta' subunits to transfer the beta subunit on the DNA (PubMed:9927437). Interacts with ATP, drives ATP-induced conformational changes in the gamma complex that opens the beta sliding clamp ring. After loading of primed DNA ATP is hydrolyzed and the beta sliding clamp ring closes (PubMed:9927437). From Escherichia coli (strain K12).
   6706..6755    +  CDS            SET1 (fragment): solubility-enhancement tag derived from T7 phage gene 10B
   6763..6810    +  terminator     T7 terminator: transcription terminator for bacteriophage T7 RNA polymerase
   6833..41      -  CDS            TcR (fragment) (across the origin): tetracycline efflux protein; tet; confers resistance to tetracycline
