[The description below was written by a language model from this plasmid's Addgene catalogue record and pLannotate feature annotations shown in this document.]
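Description:
Ec (gamma-only)-pET(11a)(ACH–) is a bacterial expression plasmid of about 6.9 kb, built on a modified pET-11a backbone designated pET-11a(ACH–), for over-producing the gamma subunit of E. coli DNA polymerase III in E. coli. It replicates from a pBR322-type ColE1/pMB1 origin. The bom mobility region and the rop gene are retained, consistent with the low copy number recorded in the catalogue. Selection is by ampicillin, through the bla β-lactamase gene under its own promoter. Several tetracycline-resistance fragments annotated around the plasmid are non-functional pBR322 remnants typical of pET vectors. The record does not explain what the "ACH–" modification of the backbone is.

The payload is a dnaX (dnaZX) coding fragment of roughly 1.3 kb, placed downstream of a T7 promoter with an adjacent lac operator and followed by a T7 terminator. The plasmid also carries lacI with its own promoter, so transcription is repressed until IPTG is added in a host that supplies T7 RNA polymerase. Native dnaX encodes both the full-length tau subunit and the shorter gamma isoform. This insert is recorded as expressing no tau, and the annotated partial-length dnaX match fits a gene restricted to the gamma-coding portion, although the record does not describe the exact change. A short match to a T7 gene 10B-derived sequence lies between the insert and the terminator. It appears to be vector-derived sequence rather than a deliberate fusion, and no affinity tag is annotated.

Gamma is the ATP-binding component that works with delta and delta′ to open the beta sliding clamp and load it onto primed DNA. The plasmid therefore suits production of recombinant gamma for reconstituting clamp-loader complexes and for biochemical studies of the replisome.
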