Addgene plasmid #241265: Ec (gamma-only)-pET(11a)(ACH–)
Purpose: Over-express E. coli Pol III subunit gamma-only in E. coli
Depositing lab: Michael O'Donnell. Depositing organization: Rockefeller University.
Backbone
  Vector backbone: pET-11a(ACH-)
  Vector type: Bacterial Expression
Growth in bacteria
  Bacterial resistance: Ampicillin, 100 μg/mL
  Growth temperature: 37°C
  Growth strain: DH5alpha
  Copy number: Low Copy
Gene/Insert
  Gene/Insert name: dnaXZ (gamma-only)
  Species: E. coli
  Mutation: No expression of tau
  Cloning method: Restriction Enzyme; 5′ cloning site Unknown (unknown if destroyed)
Terms and licenses: Academic/Nonprofit Terms; Industry Terms: Not Available to Industry
How to cite: Ec (gamma-only)-pET(11a)(ACH–) was a gift from Michael O'Donnell (Addgene plasmid # 241265 ; http://n2t.net/addgene:241265 ; RRID:Addgene_241265)
